>Addgene plasmid #72175 | Sema7a-Fc-His | depositor full sequence | sequence record 137128 | Full sequence
GTCGAGGTCTCGACGGTATCGATTGACATTGATTATTGACTAGCTAGTTATTAATAGTAATCAATTACGG
GGTCATTAGTTCATAGCCCATATATGGAGTTCCGCGTTACATAACTTACGGTAAATGGCCCGCCTGGCTG
ACCGCCCAACGACCCCCGCCCATTGACGTCAATAATGACGTATGTTCCCATAGTAACGCCAATAGGGACT
TTCCATTGACGTCAATGGGTGGAGTATTTACGGTAAACTGCCCACTTGGCAGTACATCAAGTGTATCATA
TGCCAAGTCCGCCCCCTATTGACGTCAATGACGGTAAATGGCCCGCCTGGCATTATGCCCAGTACATGAC
CTTACGGGACTTTCCTACTTGGCAGTACATCTACGTATTAGTCATCGCTATTACCATGGTGATGCGGTTT
TGGCAGTACACCAATGGGCGTGGATAGCGGTTTGACTCACGGGGATTTCCAAGTCTCCACCCCATTGACG
TCAATGGGAGTTTGTTTTGGCACCAAAATCAACGGGACTTTCCAAAATGTCGTAATAACCCCGCCCCGTT
GACGCAAATGGGCGGTAGGCGTGTACGGTGGGAGGTCTATATAAGCAGAGCTCGTTTAGTGAACCGTCAG
ATCGCCTGGAGACGCCATCCACGCTGTTTTGACCTCCATAGAAGACACCGGGACCGATCCAGCCTCCGCG
GCCGGGAACGGTGCATTGGAACGCGGATTCCCCGTGCCAAGAGTGACGTAAGTACCGCCTATAGACTCTA
TAGGCACACCCCTTTGGCTCTTATGCATGCTATACTGTTTTTGGCTTGGGGCCTATACACCCCCGCTTCC
ATATGCTATAGGTGATGGTATAGCTTAGCCTATAGGTGTGGGTTATTGACCATTATTGACCACTCCCCTA
TTGGTGACGATACTTTCCATTACTAATCCATAACATGGCTCTTTGCCACAACTATCTCTATTGGCTATAT
GCCAATACTCTGTCCTTCAGAGACTGACACGGACTCTGTATTTTTACAGGATGGGGTCCCATTTATTATT
TACAAATTCACATATACAACAACGCCGTCCCCCGTGCCCGCAGTTTTTATTAAACATAGCGTGGGATCTC
CACGCGAATCTCGGGTACGTGTTCCGGACATGGGCTCTTCTCCGGTAGCGGCGGAGCTTCCACATCCGAG
CCCTGGTCCCATGCCTCCAGCGGCTCATGGTCGCTCGGCAGCTCCTTGCTCCTAACAGTGGAGGCCAGAC
TTAGGCACAGCACAATGCCCACCACCACCAGTGTGCCGCACAAGGCCGTGGCGGTAGGGTATGTGTCTGA
AAATGAGCTCGGAGATTGGGCTCGCACCGCTGACGCAGATGGAAGACTTAAGGCAGCGGCAGAAGAAGAT
GCAGGCAGCTGAGTTGTTGTATTCTGATAAGAGTCAGAGGTAACTCCCGTTGCGGTGCTGTTAACGGTGG
AGGGCAGTGTAGTCTGAGCAGTACTCGTTGCTGCCGCGCGCGCCACCAGACATAATAGCTGACAGACTAA
CAGACTGTTCCTTTCCATGGGTCTTTTCTGCAGAAGCTTGAATTCTCGAGGATCCGCGGCCGCGCCACCA
TGACGCCTCCTCCTCCCGGACGTGCCGCCCCCAGCGCACCGCGCGCCCGCGTCCTCAGCCTGCCGGCTCG
GTTCGGGCTCCCGCTGCGGCTGCGGCTTCTGCTGGTGTTCTGGGTGGCCGCCGCCTCCGCCCAAGGCCAC
TCGAGGAGCGGACCCCGCATCTCCGCCGTCTGGAAAGGGCAGGACCATGTGGACTTTAGCCAGCCTGAGC
CACACACCGTGCTTTTCCATGAGCCGGGCAGCTTCTCTGTCTGGGTGGGTGGACGTGGCAAGGTCTACCA
CTTCAACTTCCCCGAGGGCAAGAATGCCTCTGTGCGCACGGTGAACATCGGCTCCACAAAGGGGTCCTGT
CAGGACAAACAGGACTGTGGGAATTACATCACTCTTCTAGAAAGGCGGGGTAATGGGCTGCTGGTCTGTG
GCACCAATGCCCGGAAGCCCAGCTGCTGGAACTTGGTGAATGACAGTGTGGTGATGTCACTTGGTGAGAT
GAAAGGCTATGCCCCCTTCAGCCCGGATGAGAACTCCCTGGTTCTGTTTGAAGGAGATGAAGTGTACTCT
ACCATCCGGAAGCAGGAATACAACGGGAAGATCCCTCGGTTTCGACGCATTCGGGGCGAGAGTGAACTGT
ACACAAGTGATACAGTCATGCAGAACCCACAGTTCATCAAGGCCACCATTGTGCACCAAGACCAAGCCTA
TGATGATAAGATCTACTACTTCTTCCGAGAAGACAACCCTGACAAGAACCCCGAGGCTCCTCTCAATGTG
TCCCGAGTAGCCCAGTTGTGCAGGGGGGACCAGGGTGGTGAGAGTTCGTTGTCTGTCTCCAAGTGGAACA
CCTTCCTGAAAGCCATGTTGGTCTGCAGCGATGCAGCCACCAACAGGAACTTCAATCGGCTGCAAGATGT
CTTCCTGCTCCCTGACCCCAGTGGCCAGTGGAGAGATACCAGGGTCTATGGCGTTTTCTCCAACCCCTGG
AACTACTCAGCTGTCTGCGTGTATTCGCTTGGTGACATTGACAGAGTCTTCCGTACCTCATCGCTCAAAG
GCTACCACATGGGCCTTCCCAACCCTCGACCTGGCATGTGCCTCCCAAAAAAGCAGCCCATACCCACAGA
AACCTTCCAGGTAGCTGATAGTCACCCAGAGGTGGCTCAGAGGGTGGAACCTATGGGGCCACTGAAGACA
CCATTGTTCCATTCTAAGTACCATTACCAGAAAGTGGTCGTTCACCGCATGCAAGCCAGCAATGGAGAGA
CCTTCCATGTGCTTTATCTAACCACAGACAGGGGCACCATTCACAAGGTGGTGGAATCAGGGGACCAGGA
CCATAGCTTTGTCTTCAATATCATGGAGATCCAGCCCTTTCACCGTGCAGCGGCCATCCAGGCTATATCA
TTGGATGCTGACCGGCGGAAGCTCTATGTGACCTCCCAGTGGGAAGTGAGCCAGGTACCCCTGGACATGT
GTGAGGTCTACAGCGGGGGCTGCCATGGCTGCCTCATGTCCCGAGACCCCTACTGTGGCTGGGACCAGGA
CCGCTGCGTGTCTATCTACAGCTCCCAACGATCAGTGCTGCAGTCCATTAATCCAGCGGAGCCACACAGA
GAGTGTCCCAACCCTAAACCAGACGAGGCTCCATTGCAGAAGGTTTCCCTGGCTCGGAACTCTCGATACT
ACCTGACCTGCCCCATGGAGTCCCGCCACGCCACTTACTTATGGCGCCATGAGGAGAATGTGGAACAGAG
CTGTGAGCCAGGCCACCAAAGCCCTAGCTGCATCCTGTTCATTGAGAACCTCACGGCCCGTCAGTATGGC
CACTACCGCTGCGAGGCCCAAGAGGGCTCCTACCTCCGTGAGGCTCAACACTGGGAGCTGCTGCCAGAGG
ACAGAGCACTGGCCGAACAACTAATGGGCCATGCCCGGGGCGCGCCTGACAAAACTCACACATGCCCACC
GTGCCCAGCACCTGAACTCCTGGGGGGACCGTCAGTCTTCCTCTTCCCCCCAAAACCCAAGGACACCCTC
ATGATCTCCCGGACCCCTGAGGTCACATGCGTGGTGGTGGACGTGAGCCACGAAGACCCTGAGGTCAAGT
TCAACTGGTACGTGGACGGCGTGGAGGTGCATAATGCCAAGACAAAGCCGCGGGAGGAGCAGTACAACAG
CACGTACCGTGTGGTCAGCGTCCTCACCGTCCTGCACCAGGACTGGCTGAATGGCAAGGAGTACAAGTGC
AAGGTCTCCAACAAAGCCCTCCCAGCCCCCATCGAGAAAACCATCTCCAAAGCCAAAGGGCAGCCCCGAG
AACCACAGGTGTATACCCTGCCCCCATCCCGGGATGAGCTGACCAAGAACCAGGTCAGCCTGACCTGCCT
GGTCAAAGGCTTCTATCCCAGCGACATCGCCGTGGAGTGGGAGAGCAATGGGCAGCCGGAGAACAACTAC
AAGACCACGCCTCCCGTGCTGGACTCCGACGGCTCCTTCTTCCTCTACAGCAAGCTCACCGTGGACAAGA
GCAGGTGGCAGCAGGGGAACGTCTTCTCATGCTCCGTGATGCATGAGGCTCTGCACAACCACTACACGCA
GAAGAGCCTCTCCCTGTCTCCGGGTAAAGGCGGCCATCATCACCATCACCATTAATCTAGAGATCTTATT
AAAGCAGAACTTGTTTATTGCAGCTTATAATGGTTACAAATAAAGCAATAGCATCACAAATTTCACAAAT
AAAGCATTTTTTTCACTGCATTCTAGTTGTGGTTTGTCCAAACTCATCAATGTATCTTATCATGTCTGGT
CGACTCTAGCTAGACTCTTCCGCTTCCTCGCTCACTGACTCGCTGCGCTCGGTCGTTCGGCTGCGGCGAG
CGGTATCAGCTCACTCAAAGGCGGTAATACGGTTATCCACAGAATCAGGGGATAACGCAGGAAAGAACAT
GTGAGCAAAAGGCCAGCAAAAGGCCAGGAACCGTAAAAAGGCCGCGTTGCTGGCGTTTTTCCATAGGCTC
CGCCCCCCTGACGAGCATCACAAAAATCGACGCTCAAGTCAGAGGTGGCGAAACCCGACAGGACTATAAA
GATACCAGGCGTTTCCCCCTGGAAGCTCCCTCGTGCGCTCTCCTGTTCCGACCCTGCCGCTTACCGGATA
CCTGTCCGCCTTTCTCCCTTCGGGAAGCGTGGCGCTTTCTCATAGCTCACGCTGTAGGTATCTCAGTTCG
GTGTAGGTCGTTCGCTCCAAGCTGGGCTGTGTGCACGAACCCCCCGTTCAGCCCGACCGCTGCGCCTTAT
CCGGTAACTATCGTCTTGAGTCCAACCCGGTAAGACACGACTTATCGCCACTGGCAGCAGCCACTGGTAA
CAGGATTAGCAGAGCGAGGTATGTAGGCGGTGCTACAGAGTTCTTGAAGTGGTGGCCTAACTACGGCTAC
ACTAGAAGAACAGTATTTGGTATCTGCGCTCTGCTGAAGCCAGTTACCTTCGGAAAAAGAGTTGGTAGCT
CTTGATCCGGCAAACAAACCACCGCTGGTAGCGGTGGTTTTTTTGTTTGCAAGCAGCAGATTACGCGCAG
AAAAAAAGGATCTCAAGAAGATCCTTTGATCTTTTCTACGGGGTCTGACGCTCAGTGGAACGAAAACTCA
CGTTAAGGGATTTTGGTCATGAGATTATCAAAAAGGATCTTCACCTAGATCCTTTTAAATTAAAAATGAA
GTTTTAAATCAATCTAAAGTATATATGAGTAAACTTGGTCTGACAGTTACCAATGCTTAATCAGTGAGGC
ACCTATCTCAGCGATCTGTCTATTTCGTTCATCCATAGTTGCCTGACTCCCCGTCGTGTAGATAACTACG
ATACGGGAGGGCTTACCATCTGGCCCCAGTGCTGCAATGATACCGCGAGACCCACGCTCACCGGCTCCAG
ATTTATCAGCAATAAACCAGCCAGCCGGAAGGGCCGAGCGCAGAAGTGGTCCTGCAACTTTATCCGCCTC
CATCCAGTCTATTAATTGTTGCCGGGAAGCTAGAGTAAGTAGTTCGCCAGTTAATAGTTTGCGCAACGTT
GTTGCCATTGCTACAGGCATCGTGGTGTCACGCTCGTCGTTTGGTATGGCTTCATTCAGCTCCGGTTCCC
AACGATCAAGGCGAGTTACATGATCCCCCATGTTGTGCAAAAAAGCGGTTAGCTCCTTCGGTCCTCCGAT
CGTTGTCAGAAGTAAGTTGGCCGCAGTGTTATCACTCATGGTTATGGCAGCACTGCATAATTCTCTTACT
GTCATGCCATCCGTAAGATGCTTTTCTGTGACTGGTGAGTACTCAACCAAGTCATTCTGAGAATAGTGTA
TGCGGCGACCGAGTTGCTCTTGCCCGGCGTCAATACGGGATAATACCGCGCCACATAGCAGAACTTTAAA
AGTGCTCATCATTGGAAAACGTTCTTCGGGGCGAAAACTCTCAAGGATCTTACCGCTGTTGAGATCCAGT
TCGATGTAACCCACTCGTGCACCCAACTGATCTTCAGCATCTTTTACTTTCACCAGCGTTTCTGGGTGAG
CAAAAACAGGAAGGCAAAATGCCGCAAAAAAGGGAATAAGGGCGACACGGAAATGTTGAATACTCATACT
CTTCCTTTTTCAATATTATTGAAGCATTTATCAGGGTTATTGTCTCATGAGCGGATACATATTTGAATGT
ATTTAGAAAAATAAACAAATAGGGGTTCCGCGCACATTTCCCCGAAAAGTGCCACCTGACGTCTAAGAAA
CCATTATTATCATGACATTAACCTATAAAAATAGGCGTATCACGAGGCCCTTTCGTCTCGCGCGTTTCGG
TGATGACGGTGAAAACCTCTGACACATGCAGCTCCCGGAGGAATGTGTGTCAGTTAGGGTGTGGAAAGTC
CCCAGGCTCCCCAGGCAGGCAGAAGTATGCAAAGCATGCATCTCAATTAGTCAGCAACCAGGTGTGGAAA
GTCCCCAGGCTCCCCAGCAGGCAGAAGTATGCAAAGCATGCATCTCAATTAGTCAGCAACCATAGTCCCG
CCCCTAACTCCGCCCATCCCGCCCCTAACTCCGCCCAGTTCCGCCCATTCTCCGCCCCATGGCTGACTAA
TTTTTTTTATTTATGCAGAGGCCGAGGCCGCCTCTGCCTCTGAGCTATTCCAGAAGTAGTGAGGAGGCTT
TTTTGGAGGCCTAGGCTTTTGCAAAAAGCTCCCGGGAGCTTGTATATCCATTTTCGTCCCGGAGACGGTC
ACAGCTTGTCTGTAAGCGGATGCCGGGAGCAGACAAGCCCGTCAGGGCGCGTCAGCGGGTGTTGGCGGGT
GTCGGGGCTGGCTTAACTATGCGGCATCAGAGCAGATTGTACTGAGAGTGCACCATATGCGGTGTGAAAT
ACCGCACAGATGCGTAAGGAGAAAATACCGCATCAGGAAATTGTAAGCGTTAATATTTTGTTAAAATTCG
CGTTAAATTTTTGTTAAATCAGCTCATTTTTTAACCAATAGGCCGAAATCGGCAAAATCCCTTATAAATC
AAAAGAATAGACCGAGATAGGGT
[37 nt withheld, positions 7164-7200]
AAAGAACGTGGACTCCAACGTCAAAGG
[49 nt withheld, positions 7228-7276]
T
[91 nt withheld, positions 7278-7368]
G
[124 nt withheld, positions 7370-7493]
CCATTCGCCATTCAGGCTGCGCAACTGTTGGGAAGGGCGATCGGTGCGGGCCTCTTCGCTATTACGCCAG
CTGGCGAAAGGGGGATGTGCTGCAAGGCGATTAAGTTGGGTAACGCCAGGGTTTTCCCAGTCACGACGTT
GTAAAACGACGGCCAGTGAATT
Features (pLannotate 1.2.2; 14 found; start..end, strand, type, name):
     25..408     +  enhancer       CMV enhancer: human cytomegalovirus immediate early enhancer
    410..609     +  promoter       CMV promoter: human cytomegalovirus (CMV) immediate early promoter
    748..1573    +  intron         CMV intron A: human cytomegalovirus intron A (Chapman et al., 1991)
   1610..3538    +  CDS            Sema7a: SEM7A_MOUSE - Also known as Cd108, Semal, Semk1. Experimental evidence at protein level: Swiss-Prot protein existence level 1. Plays an important role in integrin-mediated signaling and functions both in regulating cell migration and immune responses. Promotes formation of focal adhesion complexes, activation of the protein kinase PTK2/FAK1 and subsequent phosphorylation of MAPK1 and MAPK3. Promotes production of proinflammatory cytokines by monocytes and macrophages. Plays an important role in modulating inflammation and T-cell-mediated immune responses. Promotes axon growth in the embryonic
   3548..4228    +  CDS            IGHG1 (fragment): IGHG1_HUMAN - Experimental evidence at protein level: Swiss-Prot protein existence level 1. Constant region of immunoglobulin heavy chains. Immunoglobulins, also known as antibodies, are membrane-bound or secreted glycoproteins produced by B lymphocytes. In the recognition phase of humoral immunity, the membrane-bound immunoglobulins serve as receptors which, upon binding of a specific antigen, trigger the clonal expansion and differentiation of B lymphocytes into immunoglobulins- secreting plasma cells. Secreted immunoglobulins mediate the effector phase of humoral immunity, which results in
   4278..4399    +  polyA_signal   SV40 poly(A) signal: SV40 polyadenylation signal
   4608..5196    -  rep_origin     ori: high-copy-number ColE1/pMB1/pBR322/pUC origin of replication
   5367..6227    -  CDS            AmpR: β-lactamase; bla; confers resistance to ampicillin, carbenicillin, and related antibiotics
   6228..6332    -  promoter       AmpR promoter: bla
   6427..6462    +  CDS            rop (fragment): Rop protein, which maintains plasmids at low copy number; rop
   6485..6815    +  promoter       SV40 promoter: SV40 enhancer and early promoter
   6938..7037    +  misc_feature   bom (fragment): basis of mobility region from pBR322
   7065..7493    -  rep_origin     f1 ori (sequence partly withheld): f1 bacteriophage origin of replication; arrow indicates direction of (+) strand synthesis
   7497..7654    -  CDS            lacZα (fragment): LacZα fragment of β-galactosidase; lacZ fragment
