[The description below was written by a language model from this plasmid's Addgene catalogue record and pLannotate feature annotations shown in this document.]
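Description:
Sema7a-Fc-His is a 7,655 bp mammalian expression plasmid built on the pCMVi-SV40ori backbone, designed to produce a soluble, tagged form of mouse Semaphorin 7A. It is propagated in E. coli as a high-copy plasmid through a ColE1/pUC-type origin and selected with ampicillin via the β-lactamase gene. The backbone also carries an f1 phage origin and small remnants of rop, bom and lacZα that reflect its cloning history rather than any functional role. An SV40 enhancer/early promoter region is also annotated. This region contains the SV40 origin named in the backbone and would allow episomal amplification in cells expressing large T antigen.

The expression cassette is driven by the human cytomegalovirus immediate early enhancer and promoter, followed by CMV intron A, which generally boosts transcript processing and expression levels. Downstream lies the 1,929 bp Sema7a insert encoding the extracellular region of the protein, cloned between NotI and SpeI sites that remain intact. It is joined at its C terminus to a fragment of the human IgG1 heavy-chain constant region (Fc) and then a 6X histidine tag, both supplied by the backbone. The His tag is stated in the catalogue entry but not separately annotated in the feature table. An SV40 polyadenylation signal terminates the transcript.

The Fc portion typically dimerises the fusion and allows capture or detection with Fc-binding reagents, while the His tag permits metal-affinity purification. The associated work used an extracellular biochemical screen for recognition proteins in the retina, so the construct fits use as a secreted ectodomain reagent for testing binding between cell-surface proteins.
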