Addgene plasmid #72175: Sema7a-Fc-His
Purpose: Expresses the extracellular region of the Sema7A protein, C-terminally fused to the Fc region of human IgG1 + 6X histidine tag.
Depositing lab: Woj Wojtowicz. Depositing organization: University of California, Berkeley. Publication: An extracellular biochemical screen reveals that FLRTs and Unc5s mediate neuronal subtype recognition in the retina. Visser JJ, Cheng Y, Perry SC, Chastain AB, Parsa B, Masri SS, Ray TA, Kay JN, Wojtowicz WM. Elife. 2015 Dec 3;4. pii: e08149. doi: 10.7554/eLife.08149. PubMed 26633812.
Backbone
  Vector backbone: pCMVi-SV40ori
  Vector type: Mammalian Expression
Growth in bacteria
  Bacterial resistance: Ampicillin, 100 μg/mL
  Growth temperature: 37°C
  Growth strain: DH5alpha
  Copy number: High Copy
Gene/Insert
  Gene/Insert name: Sema7a (alt names: Semaphorin 7A; NCBI gene ID 20361; Reference sequence NM_011352.2)
  Species: M. musculus (mouse)
  Insert size (bp): 1929
  Entrez Gene: Sema7a (a.k.a. 2900057C09Rik, CDw108, H-Sema K1, H-Sema-L, M-Sema-L, Semal, sema K1, sema L)
  Promoter: CMV
  Tag / fusion protein: Fc-His (C terminal on backbone)
  Cloning method: Restriction Enzyme; 5′ cloning site NotI (not destroyed); 3′ cloning site SpeI (not destroyed)
  Sequencing primers: 5′ GTCAGAGGTAACTCCCGTTGC; 3′ ATCATGAGGGTGTCCTTG
Terms and licenses: Academic/Nonprofit Terms; Industry Terms: Not Available to Industry
How to cite: Sema7a-Fc-His was a gift from Woj Wojtowicz (Addgene plasmid # 72175 ; http://n2t.net/addgene:72175 ; RRID:Addgene_72175)
