>Addgene plasmid #72175 | Sema7a-Fc-His | addgene partial sequence | sequence record 137126 | pMRB101-F 5'-aagatgcaggcagctgagtt-3'
ACGGTGGAGGGCAGTGTAGTCTGAGCAGTACTCGTTGCTGCCGCGCGCGCCACCAGACATAATAGCTGAC
AGACTAACAGACTGTTCCTTTCCATGGGTCTTTTCTGCAGAAGCTTGAATTCTCGAGGATCCGCGGCCGC
GCCACCATGACGCCTCCTCCTCCCGGACGTGCCGCCCCCAGCGCACCGCGCGCCCGCGTCCTCAGCCTGC
CGGCTCGGTTCGGGCTCCCGCTGCGGCTGCGGCTTCTGCTGGTGTTCTGGGTGGCCGCCGCCTCCGCCCA
AGGCCACTCGAGGAGCGGACCCCGCATCTCCGCCGTCTGGAAAGGGCAGGACCATGTGGACTTTAGCCAG
CCTGAGCCACACACCGTGCTTTTCCATGAGCCGGGCAGCTTCTCTGTCTGGGTGGGTGGACGTGGCAAGG
TCTACCACTTCAACTTCCCCGAGGGCAAGAATGCCTCTGTGCGCACGGTGAACATCGGCTCCACAAAGGG
GTCCTGTCAGGACAAACAGGACTGTGGGAATTACATCACTCTTCTAGAAAGGCGGGGTAATGGGCTGCTG
GTCTGTGGCACCAATGCCCGGAAGCCCAGCTGCTGGAACTTGGTGAATGACAGTGTGGTGATGTCACTTG
GTGAGATGAAAGGCTATGCCCCCTTCAGCCCGGATGAGAACTCCCTGGTTCTGTTTGAAGGAGATGAAGT
GTACTCTACCATCCGGAAGCAGGAATACAACGGGAAGATCCCTCGGTTTCGACGCATTCGGGGCGAGAGT
GAACTGTACACAAGTGATACAGTCATGCAGAACCCACAGTTCATCAAGGCCACCATTGTGCACCAAGACC
AAGCCTATGATGATAAGATCTACTACTTCTTCCGAGA
