>Addgene plasmid #72175 | Sema7a-Fc-His | addgene partial sequence | sequence record 137127 | SV40pA-R 5'-GAAATTTGTGATGCTATTGC-3'
ATAAGATCTCTAGATTAATGGTGATGGTGATGATGGCCGCCTTTACCCGGAGACAGGGAGAGGCTCTTCT
GCGTGTAGTGGTTGTGCAGAGCCTCATGCATCACGGAGCATGAGAAGACGTTCCCCTGCTGCCACCTGCT
CTTGTCCACGGTGAGCTTGCTGTAGAGGAAGAAGGAGCCGTCGGAGTCCAGCACGGGAGGCGTGGTCTTG
TAGTTGTTCTCCGGCTGCCCATTGCTCTCCCACTCCACGGCGATGTCGCTGGGATAGAAGCCTTTGACCA
GGCAGGTCAGGCTGACCTGGTTCTTGGTCAGCTCATCCCGGGATGGGGGCAGGGTATACACCTGTGGTTC
TCGGGGCTGCCCTTTGGCTTTGGAGATGGTTTTCTCGATGGGGGCTGGGAGGGCTTTGTTGGAGACCTTG
CACTTGTACTCCTTGCCATTCAGCCAGTCCTGGTGCAGGACGGTGAGGACGCTGACCACACGGTACGTGC
TGTTGTACTGCTCCTCCCGCGGCTTTGTCTTGGCATTATGCACCTCCACGCCGTCCACGTACCAGTTGAA
CTTGACCTCAGGGTCTTCGTGGCTCACGTCCACCACCACGCATGTGACCTCAGGGGTCCGGGAGATCATG
AGGGTGTCCTTGGGTTTTGGGGGGAAGAGGAAGACTGACGGTCCCCCCAGGAGTTCAGGTGCTGGGCACG
GTGGGCATGTGTGAGTTTTGTCAGGCGCGCCCCGGGCATGGCCCATTAGTTGTTCGGCCAGTGCTCTGTC
CTCTGGCAGCAGCTCCCAGTGTTGAGCCTCACGGAGGTAGGAGCCCTCTTGGGCCTCGCAGCGGTAGTGG
CCATACTGACGGGCCGTGAGGTTCTCAATGAACAGGATGCAGCTAGG
